>Addgene plasmid #36136 | PcDNA-DEST47-CypB-Del3 C-term GFP | depositor partial sequence | sequence record 44807 | PcDNA-DEST47-CypB-Del3 C-term GFP sequence 1179 bps
CTCTCTGTGGGGGCAAGTCACCGTCAGGTGTATTTTGACCTACGAATTGGAGATGAAGATGTAGGCCGGG
TGATCTTTAGTCTCTTCGGAAAGACTGTTCCAAAAACAGTGGATAATTTTGTGGCCTTAGCTACAGGAGA
GAAAGGATTTGGCTACAAAAACAGCAAATTCCATCGTGTAATCAAGGACTTCATGATCCAGGGCGGAGAC
TTCACCAGGGGAGATGGCACAGGAGGAAAGAGCATCTACGGTGAGCGCTTCCCCGATGAGAACTTCAAAC
TGAAGCACTACGGGCCTGGCTGGGTGAGCATGGCCAACGCAGGCAAAGACACCAACGGCTCCCAGTTCTT
CATCACGACAGTCAAGACAGCCTGGCTAGATGGCAAGCATGTGGTGTTTGGCAAAGTTCTAGAGGGCACG
GAGGTGGTGCGGAAGGTGGAGAGCACCAAGACAGACAGCCGGGATAAACCCCTGAAGGATGTGATCATCG
CAGACTGCGGCAAGATCGAGGTGGAGAAGCCCTTTGCCATCGCCAAGGAGTAGAACCCAGCTTTCTTGTA
CAAAGTTGGCATTATAAGAAAGCATTGCTTATCAATTTGTTGCAACGAACAGGTCACTATCAGTCAAAAT
AAAATCATTATTTGCCATCCAGCTGATATCCCCTATAGTGAGTCGTATTACATGGTCATAGCTGTTTCCT
GGCAGCTCTGGCCCGTGTCTCAAAATCTCTGATGTTACATTGCACAAGATAAAAATATATCATCATGAAC
AATAAAACTGTCTGCTTACATAAACAGTAATACAAGGGGTGTTATGAGCCATATTCAACGGGAAACGTCG
AGGCCGCGATTAAATTCCAACATGGGATGCTGATTTATATGGGTATAAATGGGGCTCGCGATAATGTCCG
GGCAATCAGGTGCGACAATCTATCGCTTTGTATGGGCAAGCCCGATGCGCTCAGAGTTTGTTTCTGAAAA
CATGGCAAAGGTAGCGGTTGCCAATGAATGATAACAGATGAGATGGTTCAGACTAAACTGGGCTGAACGG
AAATTTATGGCCCTCCTTCCGACATCAAGCATTTTTATCCGTTACCTGCTGGATGAATGCATGGCTTACT
CACCACCTGCGCATTCCCCGGAAAAACAGCCATGTCAGGTAATAAGCAGAATAATCCTC
