>Addgene plasmid #36136 | PcDNA-DEST47-CypB-Del3 C-term GFP | depositor partial sequence | sequence record 44808 | PcDNA-DEST47-CypB-Del3 C-term GFP sequence 877 bps
CACCCTTCCGGGGCCGTTGCTTCACAACGTTCAAATCCGCTCCCGGCGGATTTGTCCTACTCAGGAGAGC
GTTCACCGACAAACAACAGATAAAACGAAAGGCCCAGTCTTCCGACTGAGCCTTTCGTTTTATTTGATGC
CTGGCAGTTCCCTACTCTCGCGTTAACGCTAGCATGGATGTTTTCCCAGTCACGACGTTGTAAAACGACG
GCCAGTCTTAAGCTCGGGCCCCAAATAATGATTTTATTTTGACTGATAGTGACCTGTTCGTTGCAACAAA
TTGATGAGCAATGCTTTTTTATAATGCCAACTTTGTACAAAAAAGCAGGCTTCACCATGGGGCCCAAAGT
CACCGTCAAGGTGTATTTTGACCTACGAATTGGAGATGAAGATGTAGGCCGGGTGATCTTTAGTCTCTTC
GGAAAGACTGTTCCAAAAACAGTGGATAATTTTGTGGCCTTAGCTACAGGAGAGAAAGGATTTGGCTACA
AAAACAGCAAATTCCATCGTGTAATCAAGGACTTCATGATCCAGGGCGGAGACTTCACCAGGGGAGATGG
CACAGGAGGAAAGAGCATCTACGGTGAGCGCTTCCCCGATGAGAACTTCAAACTGAAGCACTACGGGCCT
GGCTGGGTGAGCATGGCCAACGCAGGCAAAGACACCAACGGCTCCCAGTTCTTCATCACGACAGTCAAGA
CAGCCTGGCTAGATGGCAAGCATGTGGTGTTTGGCAAAGTTCTAGAGGGCACGGAGGTGGTGCGGAAGGT
GGAGAGCACCAAGACAGACAGCCGGGATAAACCCCTGAAGGATGTGATCATCGCAGACTGCGGCAAGATC
GAGGTGGAGAAGCCCCTGCCATCGCACGGGAAAGGGG
