>Addgene plasmid #36136 | PcDNA-DEST47-CypB-Del3 C-term GFP | addgene partial sequence | sequence record 53870 | GFPfusion-REV
ACTCCAGTGAAAAGTTCTTCTCCTTTGCTAGCCATTCTAGATCGAACCACTTTGTACAAGAAAGCTGGGT
TCTACTCCTTGGCGATGGCAAGGGGCTTCTCCACCTCGATCTTGCCGCAGTCTGCGATGATCACATCCTT
CAGGGGTTTATCCCGGCTGTCTGTCTTGGTGCTCTCCACCTTCCGCACCACCTCCGTGCCCTCTAGAACT
TTGCCAAACACCACATGCTTGCCATCTAGCCAGGCTGTCTTGACTGTCGTGATGAAGAACTGGGAGCCGT
TGGTGTCTTTGCCTGCGTTGGCCATGCTCACCCAGCCAGGCCCGTAGTGCTTCAGTTTGAAGTTCTCATC
GGGGAAGCGCTCACCGTAGATGCTCTTTCCTCCTGTGCCATCTCCCCTGGTGAAGTCTCCGCCCTGGATC
ATGAAGTCCTTGATTACACGATGGAATTTGCTGTTTTTGTAGCCAAATCCTTTCTCTCCTGTAGCTAAGG
CCACAAAATTATCCACTGTTTTTGGAACAGTCTTTCCGAAGAGACTAAAGATCACCCGGCCTACATCTTC
ATCTCCAATTCGTAGGTCAAAATACACCTTGACGGTGACTTTGGGCCCCATGGTGAAGCCTGCTTTTTTG
TACAAACTTGTTTGATCAAGCTTAACTAGCCAGCTTGGGTCTCCCTATAGTGAGTCGTATTAATTTCGAT
AAGCCAGTAAGCAGTGGGTTCTCTAGTTAGCCAGAGAGCTCTGCTTATATAGACCTCCCACCGTACACGC
CTACCGCCCATTTGCGTCAATGGGGCGGAGTTGTTACGACATTTTGGAAAGTCCCGTTGATTTTGGTGCC
AAAACAAACTCCCATTGACGTCAATGGGGTGGAGACTTGGAAATCCCC
