[The description below was written by a language model from this plasmid's Addgene catalogue record.]
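Description:
PcDNA-DEST47-CypB-Del3 C-term GFP is a mammalian expression plasmid built on the Invitrogen pcDNA-DEST47 Gateway destination backbone (7780 bp without insert). It is maintained in E. coli as a high-copy plasmid under ampicillin selection. It also carries a neomycin resistance marker, so transfected mammalian cells can be selected with G418. No feature table accompanies the record, so elements such as the bacterial origin or polyadenylation signal are not explicitly listed. The use of a BGH reverse sequencing primer is consistent with a BGH terminator region downstream of the expression cassette.

The insert, introduced by Gateway recombination, is a truncated form of human cyclophilin B (PPIB, peptidyl-prolyl cis-trans isomerase B) encoding amino acids 39–216, so the N-terminal portion of the protein is deleted. Expression is driven by the CMV promoter, a strong constitutive promoter in most mammalian cell lines. The coding sequence is fused in frame to a GFP tag supplied by the backbone at the C terminus, which allows the truncated protein to be visualised by fluorescence microscopy. Repository sequencing found three substitutions relative to the reference protein, G63S, M176T and F211L, and these should be kept in mind when interpreting results.

The "Del3" name suggests it is one of a series of deletion constructs, although the record does not describe the others. The associated study examined the spatiotemporal behaviour of nuclear cyclophilin B and its possible role in RNA transcription. The plasmid is therefore suited to testing how loss of the N-terminal region affects the protein's subcellular localisation and dynamics in cells.
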