Addgene plasmid #36136: PcDNA-DEST47-CypB-Del3 C-term GFP
Depositing lab: Patrick Van Oostveldt. Depositing organization: University of Ghent. Publication: Spatiotemporal behavior of nuclear cyclophilin B indicates a role in RNA transcription. Dieriks B, Van Oostveldt P. Int J Mol Med. 2012 Mar 13. doi: 10.3892/ijmm.2012.937. PubMed 22426501.
Backbone
  Vector backbone: pcDNA-DEST47
  Backbone manufacturer: Invitrogen
  Backbone size w/o insert (bp): 7780
  Vector type: Mammalian Expression
  Selectable markers: Neomycin (select with G418)
Growth in bacteria
  Bacterial resistance: Ampicillin, 100 μg/mL
  Growth temperature: 37°C
  Growth strain: DH5alpha
  Copy number: High Copy
Gene/Insert
  Gene/Insert name: cyclophilin B (alt name: Peptidyl-prolyl cis-trans isomerase B)
  Species: H. sapiens (human)
  Mutation: contains amino acids 39-216 of cyclophilin B; G63S, M176T and F211L relative to NP_000933.1
  Entrez Gene: PPIB (a.k.a. CYP-S1, CYPB, HEL-S-39, OI9, SCYLP)
  Promoter: CMV
  Tag / fusion protein: GFP (C terminal on backbone)
  Cloning method: Gateway Cloning
  Sequencing primers: 5′ CMV-F; 3′ BGH-rev
Terms and licenses: Academic/Nonprofit Terms; Industry Terms: Not Available to Industry
Depositor comments: Please note that Addgene's sequencing results identified G63S, M176T and F211L mutations when compared to GenBank reference sequence NP_000933.1
How to cite: PcDNA-DEST47-CypB-Del3 C-term GFP was a gift from Patrick Van Oostveldt (Addgene plasmid # 36136 ; http://n2t.net/addgene:36136 ; RRID:Addgene_36136)
